LOCUS       Exported 11034 bp ds-DNA circular SYN 13-MAY-2021
DEFINITION  p426_Cas9_gRNA-ARS805a without ribozyme All-in-one CRISPR plasmid
            for integrating, deleting, or replacing a gene in S. cerevisiae.
            High-copy, URA3 plasmid contains human codon-optimized Cas9 and a
            guide RNA targeting ARS805a sequence TTATTTGAATGATATTTAGT in yeast
            chromosome 8..
ACCESSION   .
VERSION     .
KEYWORDS    p426_Cas9_gRNA-R-ARS805a
SOURCE      synthetic DNA construct
  ORGANISM  synthetic DNA construct
REFERENCE   1 (bases 1 to 11034)
  AUTHORS   Reider Apel A, d'Espaux L, Wehrs M, Sachs D, Li RA, Tong GJ, Garber
            M, Nnadi O, Zhuang W, Hillson NJ, Keasling JD, Mukhopadhyay A
  TITLE     A Cas9-based toolkit to program gene expression in Saccharomyces
            cerevisiae.
  JOURNAL   Nucleic Acids Res. 2017 Jan 9;45(1):496-508. doi:
            10.1093/nar/gkw1023. Epub 2016 Nov 28.
  PUBMED    27899650
REFERENCE   2 (bases 1 to 11034)
  AUTHORS   .
  TITLE     Direct Submission
  JOURNAL   Exported May 13, 2021 from SnapGene Server 1.1.58
            http://www.snapgene.com
FEATURES             Location/Qualifiers
     source          1..11034
                     /organism="synthetic DNA construct"
                     /mol_type="other DNA"
     primer_bind     63..82
                     /label=pBR322ori-F
                     /note="pBR322 origin, forward primer"
     primer_bind     316..333
                     /label=L4440
                     /note="L4440 vector, forward primer"
     protein_bind    450..471
                     /label=CAP binding site
                     /bound_moiety="E. coli catabolite activator protein"
                     /note="CAP binding activates transcription in the presence
                     of cAMP."
     promoter        486..516
                     /label=lac promoter
                     /note="promoter for the E. coli lac operon"
     protein_bind    524..540
                     /label=lac operator
                     /bound_moiety="lac repressor encoded by lacI"
                     /note="The lac repressor binds to the lac operator to
                     inhibit transcription in E. coli. This inhibition can be
                     relieved by adding lactose or
                     isopropyl-beta-D-thiogalactopyranoside (IPTG)."
     primer_bind     529..551
                     /label=M13/pUC Reverse
                     /note="In lacZ gene"
     primer_bind     548..564
                     /label=M13 rev
                     /note="common sequencing primer, one of multiple similar
                     variants"
     primer_bind     548..564
                     /label=M13 Reverse
                     /note="In lacZ gene. Also called M13-rev"
     primer_bind     583..603
                     /label=T3
                     /note="T3 promoter, forward primer"
     promoter        585..603
                     /label=T3 promoter
                     /note="promoter for bacteriophage T3 RNA polymerase"
     misc_RNA        758..833
                     /label=gRNA scaffold
                     /note="guide RNA scaffold for the Streptococcus pyogenes
                     CRISPR/Cas9 system"
     promoter        919..1623
                     /gene="S. cerevisiae ADH1"
                     /label=ADH1 promoter
                     /note="promoter for alcohol dehydrogenase 1"
     CDS             1633..5736
                     /codon_start=1
                     /product="Cas9 (Csn1) endonuclease from the Streptococcus
                     pyogenes Type II CRISPR/Cas system"
                     /label=Cas9
                     /note="generates RNA-guided double strand breaks in DNA"
                     /translation="MDKKYSIGLDIGTNSVGWAVITDEYKVPSKKFKVLGNTDRHSIKK
                     NLIGALLFDSGETAEATRLKRTARRRYTRRKNRICYLQEIFSNEMAKVDDSFFHRLEES
                     FLVEEDKKNERHPIFGNIVDEVAYHEKYPTIYHLRKKLVDSTDKADLRLIYLALAHMIK
                     FRGHFLIEGDLNPDNSDVDKLFIQLVQTYNQLFEENPINASGVDAKAILSARLSKSRRL
                     ENLIAQLPGEKKNGLFGNLIALSLGLTPNFKSNFDLAEDAKLQLSKDTYDDDLDNLLAQ
                     IGDQYADLFLAAKNLSDAILLSDILRVNTEITKAPLSASMIKRYDEHHQDLTLLKALVR
                     QQLPEKYKEIFFDQSKNGYAGYIDGGASQEEFYKFIKPILEKMDGTEELLVKLNREDLL
                     RKQRTFDNGSIPHQIHLGELHAILRRQEDFYPFLKDNREKIEKILTFRIPYYVGPLARG
                     NSRFAWMTRKSEETITPWNFEEVVDKGASAQSFIERMTNFDKNLPNEKVLPKHSLLYEY
                     FTVYNELTKVKYVTEGMRKPAFLSGEQKKAIVDLLFKTNRKVTVKQLKEDYFKKIECFD
                     SVEISGVEDRFNASLGTYHDLLKIIKDKDFLDNEENEDILEDIVLTLTLFEDREMIEER
                     LKTYAHLFDDKVMKQLKRRRYTGWGRLSRKLINGIRDKQSGKTILDFLKSDGFANRNFM
                     QLIHDDSLTFKEDIQKAQVSGQGDSLHEHIANLAGSPAIKKGILQTVKVVDELVKVMGR
                     HKPENIVIEMARENQTTQKGQKNSRERMKRIEEGIKELGSQILKEHPVENTQLQNEKLY
                     LYYLQNGRDMYVDQELDINRLSDYDVDHIVPQSFLKDDSIDNKVLTRSDKNRGKSDNVP
                     SEEVVKKMKNYWRQLLNAKLITQRKFDNLTKAERGGLSELDKAGFIKRQLVETRQITKH
                     VAQILDSRMNTKYDENDKLIREVKVITLKSKLVSDFRKDFQFYKVREINNYHHAHDAYL
                     NAVVGTALIKKYPKLESEFVYGDYKVYDVRKMIAKSEQEIGKATAKYFFYSNIMNFFKT
                     EITLANGEIRKRPLIETNGETGEIVWDKGRDFATVRKVLSMPQVNIVKKTEVQTGGFSK
                     ESILPKRNSDKLIARKKDWDPKKYGGFDSPTVAYSVLVVAKVEKGKSKKLKSVKELLGI
                     TIMERSSFEKNPIDFLEAKGYKEVKKDLIIKLPKYSLFELENGRKRMLASAGELQKGNE
                     LALPSKYVNFLYLASHYEKLKGSPEDNEQKQLFVEQHKHYLDEIIEQISEFSKRVILAD
                     ANLDKVLSAYNKHRDKPIREQAENIIYLFTLTNLGAPAAFKYFDTTIDRKRYTSTKEVL
                     DATLIHQSITGLYETRIDLSQLGGD"
     CDS             5749..5769
                     /codon_start=1
                     /product="nuclear localization signal of SV40 (simian virus
                     40) large T antigen"
                     /label=SV40 NLS
                     /translation="PKKKRKV"
     terminator      5785..6032
                     /gene="S. cerevisiae CYC1"
                     /label=CYC1 terminator
                     /note="transcription terminator for CYC1"
     primer_bind     complement(6050..6069)
                     /label=T7
                     /note="T7 promoter, forward primer"
     promoter        complement(6051..6069)
                     /label=T7 promoter
                     /note="promoter for bacteriophage T7 RNA polymerase"
     primer_bind     complement(6079..6096)
                     /label=M13 Forward
                     /note="In lacZ gene. Also called M13-F20 or M13 (-21)
                     Forward"
     primer_bind     complement(6079..6095)
                     /label=M13 fwd
                     /note="common sequencing primer, one of multiple similar
                     variants"
     primer_bind     complement(6088..6110)
                     /label=M13/pUC Forward
                     /note="In lacZ gene"
     rep_origin      6236..6691
                     /direction=RIGHT
                     /label=f1 ori
                     /note="f1 bacteriophage origin of replication; arrow
                     indicates direction of (+) strand synthesis"
     primer_bind     complement(6323..6342)
                     /label=F1ori-R
                     /note="F1 origin, reverse primer"
     primer_bind     6533..6554
                     /label=F1ori-F
                     /note="F1 origin, forward primer"
     CDS             complement(6822..7625)
                     /codon_start=1
                     /gene="S. cerevisiae URA3"
                     /product="orotidine-5'-phosphate decarboxylase, required
                     for uracil biosynthesis"
                     /label=URA3
                     /note="yeast auxotrophic marker, counterselectable with
                     5-fluoroorotic acid (5-FOA)"
                     /translation="MSKATYKERAATHPSPVAAKLFNIMHEKQTNLCASLDVRTTKELL
                     ELVEALGPKICLLKTHVDILTDFSMEGTVKPLKALSAKYNFLLFEDRKFADIGNTVKLQ
                     YSAGVYRIAEWADITNAHGVVGPGIVSGLKQAAEEVTKEPRGLLMLAELSCKGSLSTGE
                     YTKGTVDIAKSDKDFVIGFIAQRDMGGRDEGYDWLIMTPGVGLDDKGDALGQQYRTVDD
                     VVSTGSDIIIVGRGLFAKGRDAKVEGERYRKAGWEAYLRRCGQQN"
     promoter        complement(7626..7841)
                     /gene="S. cerevisiae URA3"
                     /label=URA3 promoter
     primer_bind     complement(7865..7884)
                     /label=pRS-marker
                     /note="pRS vectors, use to sequence yeast selectable
                     marker"
     primer_bind     7984..8006
                     /label=pGEX 3'
                     /note="pGEX vectors, reverse primer"
     primer_bind     complement(8044..8062)
                     /label=pBRforEco
                     /note="pBR322 vectors, upsteam of EcoRI site, forward
                     primer"
     rep_origin      8103..9445
                     /label=2u ori
                     /note="yeast 2u plasmid origin of replication"
     protein_bind    8435..8482
                     /label=FRT
                     /bound_moiety="FLP recombinase from the Saccharomyces
                     cerevisiae 2u plasmid"
                     /note="FLP-mediated recombination occurs in the 8-bp core
                     sequence TCTAGAAA (Turan and Bode, 2011)."
     promoter        9472..9576
                     /gene="bla"
                     /label=AmpR promoter
     CDS             9577..10437
                     /codon_start=1
                     /gene="bla"
                     /product="beta-lactamase"
                     /label=AmpR
                     /note="confers resistance to ampicillin, carbenicillin, and
                     related antibiotics"
                     /translation="MSIQHFRVALIPFFAAFCLPVFAHPETLVKVKDAEDQLGARVGYI
                     ELDLNSGKILESFRPEERFPMMSTFKVLLCGAVLSRIDAGQEQLGRRIHYSQNDLVEYS
                     PVTEKHLTDGMTVRELCSAAITMSDNTAANLLLTTIGGPKELTAFLHNMGDHVTRLDRW
                     EPELNEAIPNDERDTTMPVAMATTLRKLLTGELLTLASRQQLIDWMEADKVAGPLLRSA
                     LPAGWFIADKSGAGERGSRGIIAALGPDGKPSRIVVIYTTGSQATMDERNRQIAEIGAS
                     LIKHW"
     primer_bind     complement(9795..9814)
                     /label=Amp-R
                     /note="Ampicillin resistance gene, reverse primer"
     rep_origin      10608..162
                     /direction=RIGHT
                     /label=ori
                     /note="high-copy-number ColE1/pMB1/pBR322/pUC origin of
                     replication"
ORIGIN
        1 gcggacaggt atccggtaag cggcagggtc ggaacaggag agcgcacgag ggagcttcca
       61 gggggaaacg cctggtatct ttatagtcct gtcgggtttc gccacctctg acttgagcgt
      121 cgatttttgt gatgctcgtc aggggggcgg agcctatgga aaaacgccag caacgcggcc
      181 tttttacggt tcctggcctt ttgctggcct tttgctcaca tgttctttcc tgcgttatcc
      241 cctgattctg tggataaccg tattaccgcc tttgagtgag ctgataccgc tcgccgcagc
      301 cgaacgaccg agcgcagcga gtcagtgagc gaggaagcgg aagagcgccc aatacgcaaa
      361 ccgcctctcc ccgcgcgttg gccgattcat taatgcagct ggcacgacag gtttcccgac
      421 tggaaagcgg gcagtgagcg caacgcaatt aatgtgagtt agctcactca ttaggcaccc
      481 caggctttac actttatgct tccggctcgt atgttgtgtg gaattgtgag cggataacaa
      541 tttcacacag gaaacagcta tgaccatgat tacgccaagc gcgcaattaa ccctcactaa
      601 agggaacaaa agctggagct agtatactct ttcttcaaca attaaatact ctcggtagcc
      661 aagttggttt aaggcgcaag actgtaattt atcactacga aatcttgaga tcgggcgttc
      721 gactcgcccc cgggagatta tttgaatgat atttagtgtt ttagagctag aaatagcaag
      781 ttaaaataag gctagtccgt tatcaacttg aaaaagtggc accgagtcgg tgcttttttt
      841 attttttgtc actattgtta tgtaaaatgc cacctctgac agtatggaac gcaaacttct
      901 gtctagtgga tagtcgacat ccttttgttg tttccgggtg tacaatatgg acttcctctt
      961 ttctggcaac caaacccata catcgggatt cctataatac cttcgttggt ctccctaaca
     1021 tgtaggtggc ggaggggaga tatacaatag aacagatacc agacaagaca taatgggcta
     1081 aacaagacta caccaattac actgcctcat tgatggtggt acataacgaa ctaatactgt
     1141 agccctagac ttgatagcca tcatcatatc gaagtttcac tacccttttt ccatttgcca
     1201 tctattgaag taataatagg cgcatgcaac ttcttttctt tttttttctt ttctctctcc
     1261 cccgttgttg tctcaccata tccgcaatga caaaaaaatg atggaagaca ctaaaggaaa
     1321 aaattaacga caaagacagc accaacagat gtcgttgttc cagagctgat gaggggtatc
     1381 tcgaagcaca cgaaactttt tccttccttc attcacgcac actactctct aatgagcaac
     1441 ggtatacggc cttccttcca gttacttgaa tttgaaataa aaaaaagttt gctgtcttgc
     1501 tatcaagtat aaatagacct gcaattatta atcttttgtt tcctcgtcat tgttctcgtt
     1561 ccctttcttc cttgtttctt tttctgcaca atatttcaag ctataccaag catacaatca
     1621 acttggaaaa aaatggacaa gaagtactcc attgggctcg atatcggcac aaacagcgtc
     1681 ggttgggccg tcattacgga cgagtacaag gtgccgagca aaaaattcaa agttctgggc
     1741 aataccgatc gccacagcat aaagaagaac ctcattggcg ccctcctgtt cgactccggg
     1801 gagacggccg aagccacgcg gctcaaaaga acagcacggc gcagatatac ccgcagaaag
     1861 aatcggatct gctacctgca ggagatcttt agtaatgaga tggctaaggt ggatgactct
     1921 ttcttccata ggctggagga gtcctttttg gtggaggagg ataaaaagaa cgagcgccac
     1981 ccaatctttg gcaatatcgt ggacgaggtg gcgtaccatg aaaagtaccc aaccatatat
     2041 catctgagga agaagcttgt agacagtact gataaggctg acttgcggtt gatctatctc
     2101 gcgctggcgc atatgatcaa atttcgggga cacttcctca tcgaggggga cctgaaccca
     2161 gacaacagcg atgtcgacaa actctttatc caactggttc agacttacaa tcagcttttc
     2221 gaagagaacc cgatcaacgc atccggagtt gacgccaaag caatcctgag cgctaggctg
     2281 tccaaatccc ggcggctcga aaacctcatc gcacagctcc ctggggagaa gaagaacggc
     2341 ctgtttggta atcttatcgc cctgtcactc gggctgaccc ccaactttaa atctaacttc
     2401 gacctggccg aagatgccaa gcttcaactg agcaaagaca cctacgatga tgatctcgac
     2461 aatctgctgg cccagatcgg cgaccagtac gcagaccttt ttttggcggc aaagaacctg
     2521 tcagacgcca ttctgctgag tgatattctg cgagtgaaca cggagatcac caaagctccg
     2581 ctgagcgcta gtatgatcaa gcgctatgat gagcaccacc aagacttgac tttgctgaag
     2641 gcccttgtca gacagcaact gcctgagaag tacaaggaaa ttttcttcga tcagtctaaa
     2701 aatggctacg ccggatacat tgacggcgga gcaagccagg aggaatttta caaatttatt
     2761 aagcccatct tggaaaaaat ggacggcacc gaggagctgc tggtaaagct taacagagaa
     2821 gatctgttgc gcaaacagcg cactttcgac aatggaagca tcccccacca gattcacctg
     2881 ggcgaactgc acgctatcct caggcggcaa gaggatttct accccttttt gaaagataac
     2941 agggaaaaga ttgagaaaat cctcacattt cggataccct actatgtagg ccccctcgcc
     3001 cggggaaatt ccagattcgc gtggatgact cgcaaatcag aagagaccat cactccctgg
     3061 aacttcgagg aagtcgtgga taagggggcc tctgcccagt ccttcatcga aaggatgact
     3121 aactttgata aaaatctgcc taacgaaaag gtgcttccta aacactctct gctgtacgag
     3181 tacttcacag tttataacga gctcaccaag gtcaaatacg tcacagaagg gatgagaaag
     3241 ccagcattcc tgtctggaga gcagaagaaa gctatcgtgg acctcctctt caagacgaac
     3301 cggaaagtta ccgtgaaaca gctcaaagaa gactatttca aaaagattga atgtttcgac
     3361 tctgttgaaa tcagcggagt ggaggatcgc ttcaacgcat ccctgggaac gtatcacgat
     3421 ctcctgaaaa tcattaaaga caaggacttc ctggacaatg aggagaacga ggacattctt
     3481 gaggacattg tcctcaccct tacgttgttt gaagataggg agatgattga agaacgcttg
     3541 aaaacttacg ctcatctctt cgacgacaaa gtcatgaaac agctcaagag gcgccgatat
     3601 acaggatggg ggcggctgtc aagaaaactg atcaatggga tccgagacaa gcagagtgga
     3661 aagacaatcc tggattttct taagtccgat ggatttgcca accggaactt catgcagttg
     3721 atccatgatg actctctcac ctttaaggag gacatccaga aagcacaagt ttctggccag
     3781 ggggacagtc ttcacgagca catcgctaat cttgcaggta gcccagctat caaaaaggga
     3841 atactgcaga ccgttaaggt cgtggatgaa ctcgtcaaag taatgggaag gcataagccc
     3901 gagaatatcg ttatcgagat ggcccgagag aaccaaacta cccagaaggg acagaagaac
     3961 agtagggaaa ggatgaagag gattgaagag ggtataaaag aactggggtc ccaaatcctt
     4021 aaggaacacc cagttgaaaa cacccagctt cagaatgaga agctctacct gtactacctg
     4081 cagaacggca gggacatgta cgtggatcag gaactggaca tcaatcggct ctccgactac
     4141 gacgtggatc atatcgtgcc ccagtctttt ctcaaagatg attctattga taataaagtg
     4201 ttgacaagat ccgataaaaa tagagggaag agtgataacg tcccctcaga agaagttgtc
     4261 aagaaaatga aaaattattg gcggcagctg ctgaacgcca aactgatcac acaacggaag
     4321 ttcgataatc tgactaaggc tgaacgaggt ggcctgtctg agttggataa agccggcttc
     4381 atcaaaaggc agcttgttga gacacgccag atcaccaagc acgtggccca aattctcgat
     4441 tcacgcatga acaccaagta cgatgaaaat gacaaactga ttcgagaggt gaaagttatt
     4501 actctgaagt ctaagctggt ctcagatttc agaaaggact ttcagtttta taaggtgaga
     4561 gagatcaaca attaccacca tgcgcatgat gcctacctga atgcagtggt aggcactgca
     4621 cttatcaaaa aatatcccaa gcttgaatct gaatttgttt acggagacta taaagtgtac
     4681 gatgttagga aaatgatcgc aaagtctgag caggaaatag gcaaggccac cgctaagtac
     4741 ttcttttaca gcaatattat gaattttttc aagaccgaga ttacactggc caatggagag
     4801 attcggaagc gaccacttat cgaaacaaac ggagaaacag gagaaatcgt gtgggacaag
     4861 ggtagggatt tcgcgacagt ccggaaggtc ctgtccatgc cgcaggtgaa catcgttaaa
     4921 aagaccgaag tacagaccgg aggcttctcc aaggaaagta tcctcccgaa aaggaacagc
     4981 gacaagctga tcgcacgcaa aaaagattgg gaccccaaga aatacggcgg attcgattct
     5041 cctacagtcg cttacagtgt actggttgtg gccaaagtgg agaaagggaa gtctaaaaaa
     5101 ctcaaaagcg tcaaggaact gctgggcatc acaatcatgg agcgatcaag cttcgaaaaa
     5161 aaccccatcg actttctcga ggcgaaagga tataaagagg tcaaaaaaga cctcatcatt
     5221 aagcttccca agtactctct ctttgagctt gaaaacggcc ggaaacgaat gctcgctagt
     5281 gcgggcgagc tgcagaaagg taacgagctg gcactgccct ctaaatacgt taatttcttg
     5341 tatctggcca gccactatga aaagctcaaa gggtctcccg aagataatga gcagaagcag
     5401 ctgttcgtgg aacaacacaa acactacctt gatgagatca tcgagcaaat aagcgaattc
     5461 tccaaaagag tgatcctcgc cgacgctaac ctcgataagg tgctttctgc ttacaataag
     5521 cacagggata agcccatcag ggagcaggca gaaaacatta tctacttgtt tactctgacc
     5581 aacttgggcg cgcctgcagc cttcaagtac ttcgacacca ccatagacag aaagcggtac
     5641 acctctacaa aggaggtcct ggacgccaca ctgattcatc agtcaattac ggggctctat
     5701 gaaacaagaa tcgacctctc tcagctcggt ggagacagca gggctgaccc caagaagaag
     5761 aggaaggtgt gatctcttct cgagtcatgt aattagttat gtcacgctta cgttcacgcc
     5821 ctccccccac atccgctcta accgaaaagg aaggagttag acaacctgaa gtctaggtcc
     5881 ctatttattt ttttatagtt atgttagtat taagaacgtt atttatattt caaatttttc
     5941 ttttttttct gtacagacgc gtgtacgcat gtaacattat actgaaaacc ttgcttgaga
     6001 aggttttggg acgctcgaag gctttaattt gcggccggta cccaattcgc cctatagtga
     6061 gtcgtattac gcgcgctcac tggccgtcgt tttacaacgt cgtgactggg aaaaccctgg
     6121 cgttacccaa cttaatcgcc ttgcagcaca tccccctttc gccagctggc gtaatagcga
     6181 agaggcccgc accgatcgcc cttcccaaca gttgcgcagc ctgaatggcg aatggnnnnn
     6241 nnnnnnnnnn nnnnnnnnnn nnnnnnnnnn nnnnnnnnnn nnnnnnnnnn nnnnnnnnnn
     6301 nnnnnnnnnn nnnnnnnnnn nnnnnnnnnn nnnnnnnnnn nnnnnnnnnn nnnnnnnnnc
     6361 nnnnnnnnnn nnnnnnnnnn nnnnnnnnnn nnnnnnnnnn nnnnnnnnnn nnnnnnnnnn
     6421 nnnnnnnnnn nnnnnnnnnn nnnnnnnnnn nannnnnnnn nnnnnnnnnn nnnnnnnnnn
     6481 nnnnnnnnnn nnnnnnnnnn ncctttgacg ttggagtcca cgttctttaa tagtggactc
     6541 ttgttccaaa ctggaacaac actcaaccct atctcggtct attcttttga tttataaggg
     6601 attttgccga tttcggccta ttggttaaaa aatgagctga tttaacaaaa atttaacgcg
     6661 aattttaaca aaatattaac gcttacaatt tcctgatgcg gtattttctc cttacgcatc
     6721 tgtgcggtat ttcacaccgc atagggtaat aactgatata attaaattga agctctaatt
     6781 tgtgagttta gtatacatgc atttacttat aatacagttt tttagttttg ctggccgcat
     6841 cttctcaaat atgcttccca gcctgctttt ctgtaacgtt caccctctac cttagcatcc
     6901 cttccctttg caaatagtcc tcttccaaca ataataatgt cagatcctgt agagaccaca
     6961 tcatccacgg ttctatactg ttgacccaat gcgtctccct tgtcatctaa acccacaccg
     7021 ggtgtcataa tcaaccaatc gtaaccttca tctcttccac ccatgtctct ttgagcaata
     7081 aagccgataa caaaatcttt gtcgctcttc gcaatgtcaa cagtaccctt agtatattct
     7141 ccagtagata gggagccctt gcatgacaat tctgctaaca tcaaaaggcc tctaggttcc
     7201 tttgttactt cttctgccgc ctgcttcaaa ccgctaacaa tacctgggcc caccacaccg
     7261 tgtgcattcg taatgtctgc ccattctgct attctgtata cacccgcaga gtactgcaat
     7321 ttgactgtat taccaatgtc agcaaatttt ctgtcttcga agagtaaaaa attgtacttg
     7381 gcggataatg cctttagcgg cttaactgtg ccctccatgg aaaaatcagt caagatatcc
     7441 acatgtgttt ttagtaaaca aattttggga cctaatgctt caactaactc cagtaattcc
     7501 ttggtggtac gaacatccaa tgaagcacac aagtttgttt gcttttcgtg catgatatta
     7561 aatagcttgg cagcaacagg actaggatga gtagcagcac gttccttata tgtagctttc
     7621 gacatgattt atcttcgttt cctgcaggtt tttgttctgt gcagttgggt taagaatact
     7681 gggcaatttc atgtttcttc aacactacat atgcgtatat ataccaatct aagtctgtgc
     7741 tccttccttc gttcttcctt ctgttcggag attaccgaat caaaaaaatt tcaaggaaac
     7801 cgaaatcaaa aaaaagaata aaaaaaaaat gatgaattga aaaggtggta tggtgcactc
     7861 tcagtacaat ctgctctgat gccgcatagt taagccagcc ccgacacccg ccaacacccg
     7921 ctgacgcgcc ctgacgggct tgtctgctcc cggcatccgc ttacagacaa gctgtgaccg
     7981 tctccgggag ctgcatgtgt cagaggtttt caccgtcatc accgaaacgc gcgagacgaa
     8041 agggcctcgt gatacgccta tttttatagg ttaatgtcat gataataatg gtttcttagt
     8101 atgatccaat atcaaaggaa atgatagcat tgaaggatga gactaatcca attgaggagt
     8161 ggcagcatat agaacagcta aagggtagtg ctgaaggaag catacgatac cccgcatgga
     8221 atgggataat atcacaggag gtactagact acctttcatc ctacataaat agacgcatat
     8281 aagtacgcat ttaagcataa acacgcacta tgccgttctt ctcatgtata tatatataca
     8341 ggcaacacgc agatataggt gcgacgtgaa cagtgagctg tatgtgcgca gctcgcgttg
     8401 cattttcgga agcgctcgtt ttcggaaacg ctttgaagtt cctattccga agttcctatt
     8461 ctctagaaag tataggaact tcagagcgct tttgaaaacc aaaagcgctc tgaagacgca
     8521 ctttcaaaaa accaaaaacg caccggactg taacgagcta ctaaaatatt gcgaataccg
     8581 cttccacaaa cattgctcaa aagtatctct ttgctatata tctctgtgct atatccctat
     8641 ataacctacc catccacctt tcgctccttg aacttgcatc taaactcgac ctctacattt
     8701 tttatgttta tctctagtat tactctttag acaaaaaaat tgtagtaaga actattcata
     8761 gagtgaatcg aaaacaatac gaaaatgtaa acatttccta tacgtagtat atagagacaa
     8821 aatagaagaa accgttcata attttctgac caatgaagaa tcatcaacgc tatcactttc
     8881 tgttcacaaa gtatgcgcaa tccacatcgg tatagaatat aatcggggat gcctttatct
     8941 tgaaaaaatg cacccgcagc ttcgctagta atcagtaaac gcgggaagtg gagtcaggct
     9001 ttttttatgg aagagaaaat agacaccaaa gtagccttct tctaacctta acggacctac
     9061 agtgcaaaaa gttatcaaga gactgcatta tagagcgcac aaaggagaaa aaaagtaatc
     9121 taagatgctt tgttagaaaa atagcgctct cgggatgcat ttttgtagaa caaaaaagaa
     9181 gtatagattc tttgttggta aaatagcgct ctcgcgttgc atttctgttc tgtaaaaatg
     9241 cagctcagat tctttgtttg aaaaattagc gctctcgcgt tgcatttttg ttttacaaaa
     9301 atgaagcaca gattcttcgt tggtaaaata gcgctttcgc gttgcatttc tgttctgtaa
     9361 aaatgcagct cagattcttt gtttgaaaaa ttagcgctct cgcgttgcat ttttgttcta
     9421 caaaatgaag cacagatgct tcgttcaggt ggcacttttc ggggaaatgt gcgcggaacc
     9481 cctatttgtt tatttttcta aatacattca aatatgtatc cgctcatgag acaataaccc
     9541 tgataaatgc ttcaataata ttgaaaaagg aagagtatga gtattcaaca tttccgtgtc
     9601 gcccttattc ccttttttgc ggcattttgc cttcctgttt ttgctcaccc agaaacgctg
     9661 gtgaaagtaa aagatgctga agatcagttg ggtgcacgag tgggttacat cgaactggat
     9721 ctcaacagcg gtaagatcct tgagagtttt cgccccgaag aacgttttcc aatgatgagc
     9781 acttttaaag ttctgctatg tggcgcggta ttatcccgta ttgacgccgg gcaagagcaa
     9841 ctcggtcgcc gcatacacta ttctcagaat gacttggttg agtactcacc agtcacagaa
     9901 aagcatctta cggatggcat gacagtaaga gaattatgca gtgctgccat aaccatgagt
     9961 gataacactg cggccaactt acttctgaca acgatcggag gaccgaagga gctaaccgct
    10021 tttttgcaca acatggggga tcatgtaact cgccttgatc gttgggaacc ggagctgaat
    10081 gaagccatac caaacgacga gcgtgacacc acgatgcctg tagcaatggc aacaacgttg
    10141 cgcaaactat taactggcga actacttact ctagcttccc ggcaacaatt aatagactgg
    10201 atggaggcgg ataaagttgc aggaccactt ctgcgctcgg cccttccggc tggctggttt
    10261 attgctgata aatctggagc cggtgagcgt gggtctcgcg gtatcattgc agcactgggg
    10321 ccagatggta agccctcccg tatcgtagtt atctacacga cggggagtca ggcaactatg
    10381 gatgaacgaa atagacagat cgctgagata ggtgcctcac tgattaagca ttggtaactg
    10441 tcagaccaag tttactcata tatactttag attgatttaa aacttcattt ttaatttaaa
    10501 aggatctagg tgaagatcct ttttgataat ctcatgacca aaatccctta acgtgagttt
    10561 tcgttccact gagcgtcaga ccccgtagaa aagatcaaag gatcttcttg agatcctttt
    10621 tttctgcgcg taatctgctg cttgcaaaca aaaaaaccac cgctaccagc ggtggtttgt
    10681 ttgccggatc aagagctacc aactcttttt ccgaaggtaa ctggcttcag cagagcgcag
    10741 ataccaaata ctgttcttct agtgtagccg tagttaggcc accacttcaa gaactctgta
    10801 gcaccgccta catacctcgc tctgctaatc ctgttaccag tggctgctgc cagtggcgat
    10861 aagtcgtgtc ttaccgggtt ggactcaaga cgatagttac cggataaggc gcagcggtcg
    10921 ggctgaacgg ggggttcgtg cacacagccc agcttggagc gaacgaccta caccgaactg
    10981 agatacctac agcgtgagct atgagaaagc gccacgcttc ccgaagggag aaag
//
