[The description below was written by a language model from this plasmid's Addgene catalogue record and the feature table of its GenBank file.]
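Description:
p426_Cas9_gRNA-R-ARS805a is an 11,034 bp all-in-one CRISPR plasmid for genome engineering in Saccharomyces cerevisiae, built on the p426 yeast–E. coli shuttle backbone. In yeast it is maintained at high copy through the 2μ origin, which carries its native FRT site, and is selected with the URA3 auxotrophic marker. URA3 can also be counterselected with 5-fluoroorotic acid, a way to cure the plasmid after editing. In bacteria it replicates from a high-copy ColE1/pUC-type origin and is selected with ampicillin resistance (bla). An f1 origin, lac promoter/operator remnants and flanking T3 and T7 promoters are standard backbone elements.

The payload has two expression units. A human codon-optimized Streptococcus pyogenes Cas9 with a C-terminal SV40 nuclear localization signal is driven by the yeast ADH1 promoter and terminated by the CYC1 terminator. Upstream of this cassette lies the guide RNA unit, an S. pyogenes gRNA scaffold joined to a 20-nucleotide spacer that targets the ARS805a locus on yeast chromosome 8. The catalogue lists a tyrosine promoter (pTyrosine) for the guide, but this promoter is not annotated in the feature table. The name and purpose statement mark this as the version of p426_Cas9_gRNA-ARS805a that lacks the ribozyme.

Cas9 and the guide together produce a double-strand break at ARS805a. According to the record, the plasmid is used to integrate, delete or replace a gene at that site, presumably through repair of the break with a co-supplied donor DNA. It belongs to a Cas9-based toolkit for programming gene expression in S. cerevisiae.
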