Addgene plasmid #87408: p426_Cas9_gRNA-R-ARS805a
Purpose: p426_Cas9_gRNA-ARS805a without ribozyme All-in-one CRISPR plasmid for integrating, deleting, or replacing a gene in S. cerevisiae. High-copy, URA3 plasmid contains human codon-optimized Cas9 and a guide RNA targeting ARS805a sequence TTATTTGAATGATATTTAGT in yeast chromosome 8.
Depositing lab: Aindrila Mukhopadhyay. Depositing organization: Lawrence Berkeley National Laboratory. Publication: A Cas9-based toolkit to program gene expression in Saccharomyces cerevisiae. Reider Apel A, d'Espaux L, Wehrs M, Sachs D, Li RA, Tong GJ, Garber M, Nnadi O, Zhuang W, Hillson NJ, Keasling JD, Mukhopadhyay A. Nucleic Acids Res. 2017 Jan 9;45(1):496-508. doi: 10.1093/nar/gkw1023. Epub 2016 Nov 28. PubMed 27899650.
Backbone
  Vector backbone: p426
  Vector type: CRISPR
  Selectable markers: URA3
Growth in bacteria
  Bacterial resistance: Ampicillin, 100 μg/mL
  Growth temperature: 37°C
  Growth strain: DH5alpha
  Copy number: High Copy
Gene/Insert
  Gene/Insert name: Human Optimized S. pyogenes Cas9 and guide RNA targeting ARS805a
  gRNA/shRNA sequence: TTATTTGAATGATATTTAGT
  Species: S. cerevisiae (budding yeast)
  Promoter: ADH1, pTyrosine
  Cloning method: Gibson Cloning
  Sequencing primers: 5′ M13 Rev
Terms and licenses: Academic/Nonprofit Terms; Industry Terms: Not Available to Industry
How to cite: p426_Cas9_gRNA-R-ARS805a was a gift from Aindrila Mukhopadhyay (Addgene plasmid # 87408 ; http://n2t.net/addgene:87408 ; RRID:Addgene_87408)
